>Addgene plasmid #89991 | pUC19-SOX2-T2A-2xNLS-tdTomato-F2A-Puro | addgene full sequence | sequence record 180697 | Addgene NGS Result
TCTTCCGCTTCCTCGCTCACTGACTCGCTGCGCTCGGTCGTTCGGCTGCGGCGAGCGGTATCAGCTCACT
CAAAGGCGGTAATACGGTTATCCACAGAATCAGGGGATAACGCAGGAAAGAACATGTGAGCAAAAGGCCA
GCAAAAGGCCAGGAACCGTAAAAAGGCCGCGTTGCTGGCGTTTTTCCATAGGCTCCGCCCCCCTGACGAG
CATCACAAAAATCGACGCTCAAGTCAGAGGTGGCGAAACCCGACAGGACTATAAAGATACCAGGCGTTTC
CCCCTGGAAGCTCCCTCGTGCGCTCTCCTGTTCCGACCCTGCCGCTTACCGGATACCTGTCCGCCTTTCT
CCCTTCGGGAAGCGTGGCGCTTTCTCATAGCTCACGCTGTAGGTATCTCAGTTCGGTGTAGGTCGTTCGC
TCCAAGCTGGGCTGTGTGCACGAACCCCCCGTTCAGCCCGACCGCTGCGCCTTATCCGGTAACTATCGTC
TTGAGTCCAACCCGGTAAGACACGACTTATCGCCACTGGCAGCAGCCACTGGTAACAGGATTAGCAGAGC
GAGGTATGTAGGCGGTGCTACAGAGTTCTTGAAGTGGTGGCCTAACTACGGCTACACTAGAAGAACAGTA
TTTGGTATCTGCGCTCTGCTGAAGCCAGTTACCTTCGGAAAAAGAGTTGGTAGCTCTTGATCCGGCAAAC
AAACCACCGCTGGTAGCGGTGGTTTTTTTGTTTGCAAGCAGCAGATTACGCGCAGAAAAAAAGGATCTCA
AGAAGATCCTTTGATCTTTTCTACGGGGTCTGACGCTCAGTGGAACGAAAACTCACGTTAAGGGATTTTG
GTCATGAGATTATCAAAAAGGATCTTCACCTAGATCCTTTTAAATTAAAAATGAAGTTTTAAATCAATCT
AAAGTATATATGAGTAAACTTGGTCTGACAGTTACCAATGCTTAATCAGTGAGGCACCTATCTCAGCGAT
CTGTCTATTTCGTTCATCCATAGTTGCCTGACTCCCCGTCGTGTAGATAACTACGATACGGGAGGGCTTA
CCATCTGGCCCCAGTGCTGCAATGATACCGCGAGACCCACGCTCACCGGCTCCAGATTTATCAGCAATAA
ACCAGCCAGCCGGAAGGGCCGAGCGCAGAAGTGGTCCTGCAACTTTATCCGCCTCCATCCAGTCTATTAA
TTGTTGCCGGGAAGCTAGAGTAAGTAGTTCGCCAGTTAATAGTTTGCGCAACGTTGTTGCCATTGCTACA
GGCATCGTGGTGTCACGCTCGTCGTTTGGTATGGCTTCATTCAGCTCCGGTTCCCAACGATCAAGGCGAG
TTACATGATCCCCCATGTTGTGCAAAAAAGCGGTTAGCTCCTTCGGTCCTCCGATCGTTGTCAGAAGTAA
GTTGGCCGCAGTGTTATCACTCATGGTTATGGCAGCACTGCATAATTCTCTTACTGTCATGCCATCCGTA
AGATGCTTTTCTGTGACTGGTGAGTACTCAACCAAGTCATTCTGAGAATAGTGTATGCGGCGACCGAGTT
GCTCTTGCCCGGCGTCAATACGGGATAATACCGCGCCACATAGCAGAACTTTAAAAGTGCTCATCATTGG
AAAACGTTCTTCGGGGCGAAAACTCTCAAGGATCTTACCGCTGTTGAGATCCAGTTCGATGTAACCCACT
CGTGCACCCAACTGATCTTCAGCATCTTTTACTTTCACCAGCGTTTCTGGGTGAGCAAAAACAGGAAGGC
AAAATGCCGCAAAAAAGGGAATAAGGGCGACACGGAAATGTTGAATACTCATACTCTTCCTTTTTCAATA
TTATTGAAGCATTTATCAGGGTTATTGTCTCATGAGCGGATACATATTTGAATGTATTTAGAAAAATAAA
CAAATAGGGGTTCCGCGCACATTTCCCCGAAAAGTGCCACCTGACGTCTAAGAAACCATTATTATCATGA
CATTAACCTATAAAAATAGGCGTATCACGAGGCCCTTTCGTCTCGCGCGTTTCGGTGATGACGGTGAAAA
CCTCTGACACATGCAGCTCCCGGAGACGGTCACAGCTTGTCTGTAAGCGGATGCCGGGAGCAGACAAGCC
CGTCAGGGCGCGTCAGCGGGTGTTGGCGGGTGTCGGGGCTGGCTTAACTATGCGGCATCAGAGCAGATTG
TACTGAGAGTGCACCATATGCGGTGTGAAATACCGCACAGATGCGTAAGGAGAAAATACCGCATCAGGCG
CCATTCGCCATTCAGGCTGCGCAACTGTTGGGAAGGGCGATCGGTGCGGGCCTCTTCGCTATTACGCCAG
CTGGCGAAAGGGGGATGTGCTGCAAGGCGATTAAGTTGGGTAACGCCAGGGTTTTCCCAGTCACGACGTT
GTAAAACGACGGCCAGTGAATTGGATCCACAGCGCCCGCATGTACAACATGATGGAGACGGAGCTGAAGC
CGCCGGGCCCGCAGCAAACTTCGGGGGGCGGCGGCGGCAACTCCACCGCGGCGGCGGCCGGCGGCAACCA
GAAAAACAGCCCGGACCGCGTCAAGCGGCCCATGAATGCCTTCATGGTGTGGTCCCGCGGGCAGCGGCGC
AAGATGGCCCAGGAGAACCCCAAGATGCACAACTCGGAGATCAGCAAGCGCCTGGGCGCCGAGTGGAAAC
TTTTGTCGGAGACGGAGAAGCGGCCGTTCATCGACGAGGCTAAGCGGCTGCGAGCGCTGCACATGAAGGA
GCACCCGGATTATAAATACCGGCCCCGGCGGAAAACCAAGACGCTCATGAAGAAGGATAAGTACACGCTG
CCCGGCGGGCTGCTGGCCCCCGGCGGCAATAGCATGGCGAGCGGGGTCGGGGTGGGCGCCGGCCTGGGCG
CGGGCGTGAACCAGCGCATGGACAGTTACGCGCACATGAACGGCTGGAGCAACGGCAGCTACAGCATGAT
GCAGGACCAGCTGGGCTACCCGCAGCACCCGGGCCTCAATGCGCACGGCGCAGCGCAGATGCAGCCCATG
CACCGCTACGACGTGAGCGCCCTGCAGTACAACTCCATGACCAGCTCGCAGACCTACATGAACGGCTCGC
CCACCTACAGCATGTCCTACTCGCAGCAGGGCACCCCTGGCATGGCTCTTGGCTCCATGGGTTCGGTGGT
CAAGTCCGAGGCCAGCTCCAGCCCCCCTGTGGTTACCTCTTCCTCCCACTCCAGGGCGCCCTGCCAGGCC
GGGGACCTCCGGGACATGATCAGCATGTATCTCCCCGGCGCCGAGGTGCCGGAACCCGCCGCCCCCAGCA
GACTTCACATGTCCCAGCACTACCAGAGCGGCCCGGTGCCCGGCACGGCCATTAACGGCACACTGCCCCT
CTCACACATGGTCGACGGCTCCGGAGAGGGCAGAGGAAGTCTGCTAACATGCGGTGACGTCGAGGAGAAT
CCTGGCCCAATCGATGGTCCAAAAAAGAAGAGAAAGGTATTCGATGGTCCAAAAAAGAAGAGAAAGGTAT
TCGATATGGTGAGCAAGGGCGAGGAGGTCATCAAAGAGTTCATGCGCTTCAAGGTGCGCATGGAGGGCTC
CATGAACGGCCACGAGTTCGAGATCGAGGGCGAGGGCGAGGGCCGCCCCTACGAGGGCACCCAGACCGCC
AAGCTGAAGGTGACCAAGGGCGGCCCCCTGCCCTTCGCCTGGGACATCCTGTCCCCCCAGTTCATGTACG
GCTCCAAGGCGTACGTGAAGCACCCCGCCGACATCCCCGATTACAAGAAGCTGTCCTTCCCCGAGGGCTT
CAAGTGGGAGCGCGTGATGAACTTCGAGGACGGCGGTCTGGTGACCGTGACCCAGGACTCCTCCCTGCAG
GACGGCACGCTGATCTACAAGGTGAAGATGCGCGGCACCAACTTCCCCCCCGACGGCCCCGTAATGCAGA
AGAAGACCATGGGCTGGGAGGCCTCCACCGAGCGCCTGTACCCCCGCGACGGCGTGCTGAAGGGCGAGAT
CCACCAGGCCCTGAAGCTGAAGGACGGCGGCCACTACCTGGTGGAGTTCAAGACCATCTACATGGCCAAG
AAGCCCGTGCAACTGCCCGGCTACTACTACGTGGACACCAAGCTGGACATCACCTCCCACAACGAGGACT
ACACCATCGTGGAACAGTACGAGCGCTCCGAGGGCCGCCACCACCTGTTCCTGGGGCATGGCACCGGCAG
CACCGGCAGCGGCAGCTCCGGCACCGCCTCCTCCGAGGACAACAACATGGCCGTCATCAAAGAGTTCATG
CGCTTCAAGGTGCGCATGGAGGGCTCCATGAACGGCCACGAGTTCGAGATCGAGGGCGAGGGCGAGGGCC
GCCCCTACGAGGGCACCCAGACCGCCAAGCTGAAGGTGACCAAGGGCGGCCCCCTGCCCTTCGCCTGGGA
CATCCTGTCCCCCCAGTTCATGTACGGCTCCAAGGCGTACGTGAAGCACCCCGCCGACATCCCCGATTAC
AAGAAGCTGTCCTTCCCCGAGGGCTTCAAGTGGGAGCGCGTGATGAACTTCGAGGACGGCGGTCTGGTGA
CCGTGACCCAGGACTCCTCCCTGCAGGACGGCACGCTGATCTACAAGGTGAAGATGCGCGGCACCAACTT
CCCCCCCGACGGCCCCGTAATGCAGAAGAAGACCATGGGCTGGGAGGCCTCCACCGAGCGCCTGTACCCC
CGCGACGGCGTGCTGAAGGGCGAGATCCACCAGGCCCTGAAGCTGAAGGACGGCGGCCGCTACCTGGTGG
AGTTCAAGACCATCTACATGGCCAAGAAGCCCGTGCAACTGCCCGGCTACTACTACGTGGACACCAAGCT
GGACATCACCTCCCACAACGAGGACTACACCATCGTGGAACAGTACGAGCGCTCCGAGGGCCGCCACCAC
CTGTTCCTGTACGGCATGGACGAGCTGTACAAGGGATCCCAGCTGCTGAATTTTGACCTTCTTAAGCTTG
CGGGAGACGTCGAGTCCAACCCTGGGCCCACCGAGTACAAGCCCACGGTGCGCCTCGCCACCCGCGACGA
CGTCCCCAGGGCCGTACGCACCCTCGCCGCCGCGTTCGCCGACTACCCCGCCACGCGCCACACCGTCGAT
CCGGACCGCCACATCGAGCGGGTCACCGAGCTGCAAGAACTCTTCCTCACGCGCGTCGGGCTCGACATCG
GCAAGGTGTGGGTCGCGGACGACGGCGCCGCGGTGGCGGTCTGGACCACGCCGGAGAGCGTCGAAGCGGG
GGCGGTGTTCGCCGAGATCGGCCCGCGCATGGCCGAGTTGAGCGGTTCCCGGCTGGCCGCGCAGCAACAG
ATGGAAGGCCTCCTGGCGCCGCACCGGCCCAAGGAGCCCGCGTGGTTCCTGGCCACCGTCGGCGTCTCGC
CCGACCACCAGGGCAAGGGTCTGGGCAGCGCCGTCGTGCTCCCCGGAGTGGAGGCGGCCGAGCGCGCCGG
GGTGCCCGCCTTCCTGGAGACCTCCGCGCCCCGCAACCTCCCCTTCTACGAGCGGCTCGGCTTCACCGTC
ACCGCCGACGTCGAGGTGCCCGAAGGACCGCGCACCTGGTGCATGACCCGCAAGCCCGGTGCCGTCGACT
GAATTCCACCCACAGGCAAATGACAGCTGCAAAAGAGAACACCAATCCCATCCACACTCACGCAAAAACC
GCGATGCCGACAAGAAAACTTTTATGAGAGAGATCCTGGACTTCTTTTTGGGGGACTATTTTTGTACAGA
GAAAACCTGGGGAGGGTGGGGAGGGCGGGGGAATGGACCTTGTATAGATCTGGAGGAAAGAAAGCTACGA
AAAACTTTTTAAAAGTTCTAGTGGTACGGTAGGAGCTTTGCAGGAAGTTTGCAAAAGTCTTTACCAATAA
TATTTAGAGCTAGTCTCCAAGCGACGAAAAAAATGTTTTAATATTTGCAAGCAACTTTTGTACAGTATTT
ATCGAGATAAACATGGCAATCAAAATGTCCATTGTTTATAAGCTGAGAATTTGCCAATATTTTTCAAGGA
GAGGCTTCTTGCTGAATTTTGATTCTGCAGCTGAAATTTAGGACAGTTGCAAACGTGAAAAGAAGAAGCT
TGGCGTAATCATGGTCATAGCTGTTTCCTGTGTGAAATTGTTATCCGCTCACAATTCCACACAACATACG
AGCCGGAAGCATAAAGTGTAAAGCCTGGGGTGCCTAATGAGTGAGCTAACTCACATTAATTGCGTTGCGC
TCACTGCCCGCTTTCCAGTCGGGAAACCTGTCGTGCCAGCTGCATTAATGAATCGGCCAACGCGCGGGGA
GAGGCGGTTTGCGTATTGGGCGC
Features (pLannotate 1.2.2; 15 found; start..end, strand, type, name):
    183..771     -  rep_origin     ori: high-copy-number ColE1/pMB1/pBR322/pUC origin of replication
    942..1802    -  CDS            AmpR: β-lactamase; bla; confers resistance to ampicillin, carbenicillin, and related antibiotics
   1803..1907    -  promoter       AmpR promoter: bla
   2002..2037    +  CDS            rop (fragment): Rop protein, which maintains plasmids at low copy number; rop
   2139..2238    +  misc_feature   bom (fragment): basis of mobility region from pBR322
   2244..2401    -  CDS            lacZα (fragment): LacZα fragment of β-galactosidase; lacZ fragment
   2420..3370    +  CDS            SOX2: SOX2_HUMAN - Experimental evidence at protein level: Swiss-Prot protein existence level 1. Transcription factor that forms a trimeric complex with OCT4 on DNA and controls the expression of a number of genes involved in embryonic development such as YES1, FGF4, UTF1 and ZFP206 (By similarity). Binds to the proximal enhancer region of NANOG (By similarity). Critical for early embryogenesis and for embryonic stem cell pluripotency (PubMed:18035408). Downstream SRRT target that mediates the promotion of neural stem cell self-renewal (By similarity). Keeps neural cells undifferentiated by countera
   3449..3469    +  CDS            SV40 NLS: nuclear localization signal of SV40 (simian virus 40) large T antigen
   3479..3499    +  CDS            SV40 NLS: nuclear localization signal of SV40 (simian virus 40) large T antigen
   3506..4933    +  CDS            tdTomato: tdTomato is a basic (constitutively fluorescent) orange fluorescent protein published in 2004, derived from Discosoma sp.. It is reported to be a somewhat slowly-maturing tandem dimer with low acid sensitivity.
   5000..5593    +  CDS            PuroR (fragment): puromycin N-acetyltransferase; pac from Streptomyces; confers resistance to puromycin
   6128..6144    -  protein_bind   lac operator: The lac repressor binds to the lac operator to inhibit transcription in E. coli. This inhibition can be relieved by adding lactose or isopropyl-β-D-thiogalactopyranoside (IPTG). lac repressor encoded by lacI
   6152..6182    -  promoter       lac promoter: promoter for the E. coli lac operon
   6197..6218    -  protein_bind   CAP binding site: CAP binding activates transcription in the presence of cAMP. E. coli catabolite activator protein
   6231..6323    -  CDS            lacI (fragment): lac repressor; lacI; The lac repressor binds to the lac operator to inhibit transcription in E. coli. This inhibition can be relieved by adding lactose or isopropyl-β-D-thiogalactopyranoside (IPTG).
