[The description below was written by a language model from this plasmid's Addgene catalogue record and pLannotate feature annotations shown in this document.]
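Description:
pUC19-SOX2-T2A-2xNLS-tdTomato-F2A-Puro is a promoterless homology-directed repair donor plasmid built in the pUC19 cloning backbone, intended for CRISPR-assisted knock-in of a fluorescent reporter at the human SOX2 locus. It is about 6.3 kb in total, with an insert of roughly 3.7 kb placed between the BamHI and HindIII sites of the polylinker. In E. coli it replicates at high copy from the pUC-type ColE1/pMB1 origin and is selected with ampicillin through the bla gene and its own promoter. Remnants of the lacZα region, the lac promoter and operator, and the CAP binding site flank the insert as normal pUC19 backbone elements and play no role in the knock-in function.

The payload begins with the human SOX2 coding sequence, which presumably doubles as the upstream homology arm. By the construct's name, this is joined through a T2A peptide to two tandem SV40 nuclear localization signals and tdTomato, followed by an F2A peptide and puromycin N-acetyltransferase. The 2A elements are not annotated in the feature table, but short unannotated gaps lie at the expected positions. About 500 bp of unannotated sequence downstream of the puromycin gene may represent the 3′ homology arm, although the record does not say so. Because the cassette has no promoter, expression depends on in-frame integration at the end of endogenous SOX2. The native locus would then drive a single transcript, and ribosomal skipping at the 2A sites would yield separate SOX2, nuclear-localized tdTomato and the puromycin resistance protein. This allows puromycin enrichment of correctly targeted SOX2-expressing cells and live readout of SOX2 expression as red nuclear fluorescence. The associated publication describes its use with SaCas9 to generate a SOX2 reporter human induced pluripotent stem cell line.
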