Addgene plasmid #89991: pUC19-SOX2-T2A-2xNLS-tdTomato-F2A-Puro
Purpose: Donor template for generation of SOX2-ntdTomato reporter cell lines
Depositing lab: Timo Otonkoski. Depositing organization: University of Helsinki. Publication: Generation of a SOX2 reporter human induced pluripotent stem cell line using CRISPR/SaCas9. Balboa D, Weltner J, Novik Y, Eurola S, Wartiovaara K, Otonkoski T. Stem Cell Res. 2017 Jul;22:16-19. doi: 10.1016/j.scr.2017.05.005. Epub 2017 May 17. PubMed 28952927.
Backbone
  Vector backbone: pUC19
  Backbone size w/o insert (bp): 2657
  Total vector size (bp): 6324
  Vector type: CRISPR
  Selectable markers: Puromycin
Growth in bacteria
  Bacterial resistance: Ampicillin, 100 μg/mL
  Growth temperature: 37°C
  Growth strain: DH5alpha
  Copy number: High Copy
Gene/Insert
  Gene/Insert name: SOX2-T2A-2xNLS-TdTomato-F2A-Puro
  Species: H. sapiens (human)
  Insert size (bp): 3667
  Entrez Gene: SOX2 (a.k.a. ANOP3, MCOPS3)
  Promoter: none
  Cloning method: Restriction Enzyme; 5′ cloning site BamHI (unknown if destroyed); 3′ cloning site HindIII (unknown if destroyed)
  Sequencing primers: 5′ M13-fwd tgtaaaacgacggccagt; 3′ M13-rv caggaaacagctatgaccatg
Resource information
  A portion of this plasmid was derived from a plasmid made by: TdTomato sequence was cloned from pCSCMV:tdTomato (a gift from Gerhart Ryffel, Addgene plasmid #30530).
Terms and licenses: Academic/Nonprofit Terms; Industry Terms: Not Available to Industry
How to cite: pUC19-SOX2-T2A-2xNLS-tdTomato-F2A-Puro was a gift from Timo Otonkoski (Addgene plasmid # 89991 ; http://n2t.net/addgene:89991 ; RRID:Addgene_89991)
